Addgene plasmid #241180: linker-T2A-NTRv2-linker-P2A-mNeonGreen ORF1
Purpose: Middle entry vector for mini-Golden subcloning platform; NTRv2; mNeonGreen
Depositing lab: Junsu Kang. Depositing organization: University of Wisconsin, Madison. Publication: Advancing knock-in approaches for robust genome editing in zebrafish. Rodriguez-Parks A, Beezley EG, Manna S, Silaban I, Almutawa SI, Cao S, Ahmed H, Guyer M, Baker S, Richards MP, Kang J. Biol Open. 2026 Feb 2:bio.062472. doi: 10.1242/bio.062472. PubMed 41630603.
Backbone
  Vector backbone: pU6a:sgRNA#32
  Vector type: Mini-Golden
Growth in bacteria
  Bacterial resistance: Spectinomycin, 50 μg/mL
  Growth temperature: 37°C
  Growth strain: DH5alpha
  Copy number: Unknown
Gene/Insert
  Gene/Insert name: NTRv2; mNeonGreen
  Species: Synthetic
  Mutation: TCGC linker
  Cloning method: Restriction Enzyme; 5′ cloning site Unknown (unknown if destroyed); 3′ cloning site Unknown (unknown if destroyed)
Terms and licenses: Academic/Nonprofit Terms; Industry Terms: Not Available to Industry
How to cite: linker-T2A-NTRv2-linker-P2A-mNeonGreen ORF1 was a gift from Junsu Kang (Addgene plasmid # 241180 ; http://n2t.net/addgene:241180 ; RRID:Addgene_241180)
