[The description below was written by a language model from this plasmid's Addgene catalogue record and pLannotate feature annotations shown in this document.]
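Description:
linker-T2A-NTRv2-linker-P2A-mNeonGreen ORF1 is a 4.2 kb middle entry vector for the mini-Golden subcloning platform, a modular assembly system associated with knock-in genome editing in zebrafish. It is built on the pU6a:sgRNA#32 backbone and is propagated in E. coli through a high-copy ColE1/pUC-type origin. Selection is with spectinomycin, conferred by the aadA (SmR) aminoglycoside adenylyltransferase gene. That gene lies downstream of fragments of a class 1 integron Pc promoter and a gentamicin acetyltransferase gene. Short remnants of lacZα, lacI and a T7 promoter, together with flanking rrnB T1 and T2 terminators, appear to be backbone leftovers rather than functional parts of the payload.

The synthetic insert is a promoterless coding module. As the name indicates, a linker and T2A peptide precede NTRv2, a nitroreductase that the annotation matches to nfsB-type enzymes. A second linker and a P2A peptide follow, then mNeonGreen, a bright monomeric yellow-green fluorescent protein. The 2A elements themselves are not annotated in the feature table, but gaps upstream of and between the two coding sequences are consistent with them. The 2A peptides cause ribosomal skipping, so a cassette fused in frame to an upstream coding sequence should yield that protein, the nitroreductase and the reporter as separate polypeptides. "ORF1" presumably denotes a reading-frame variant, and the record lists a TCGC linker as the modification, though neither is explained further. An SV40 poly(A) signal sits just after mNeonGreen but is annotated on the opposite strand. No eukaryotic promoter is recorded, which fits a part meant to be combined with other modules. Nitroreductases are generally used for prodrug-induced ablation of expressing cells, with mNeonGreen marking those cells.
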