Features (pLannotate 1.2.2; 12 found; start..end, strand, type, name):
     41..84      +  terminator     rrnB T1 terminator: Escherichia coli rrnB; transcription terminator T1 from the E. coli rrnB gene
    131..167     -  CDS            lacZα (fragment): LacZα fragment of β-galactosidase; lacZ fragment
    257..907     +  CDS            nfsB: NFSB_SALTY - Also known as nfnB From Salmonella typhimurium (strain LT2 / SGSC1412 / ATCC 700720).
    974..1681    +  CDS            mNeonGreen: bright monomeric yellow-green fluorescent protein derived from LanYFP (Shaner et al., 2013)
   1689..1706    -  promoter       T7 promoter (fragment): promoter for bacteriophage T7 RNA polymerase
   1711..1845    -  polyA_signal   SV40 poly(A) signal: SV40 polyadenylation signal
   2020..2043    +  promoter       Pc promoter (fragment): intI1 (promoter lies within the coding sequence); class 1 integron promoter
   2219..2275    +  CDS            GmR (fragment): gentamycin acetyltransferase; aacC1; confers resistance to gentamycin
   2282..3073    +  CDS            SmR: aminoglycoside adenylyltransferase (Murphy, 1985); aadA; confers resistance to spectinomycin and streptomycin
   3166..3754    +  rep_origin     ori: high-copy-number ColE1/pMB1/pBR322/pUC origin of replication
   3937..4029    +  CDS            lacI (fragment): lac repressor; lacI; The lac repressor binds to the lac operator to inhibit transcription in E. coli. This inhibition can be relieved by adding lactose or isopropyl-β-D-thiogalactopyranoside (IPTG).
   4084..4111    -  terminator     rrnB T2 terminator: transcription terminator T2 from the E. coli rrnB gene
>Addgene plasmid #241180 | linker-T2A-NTRv2-linker-P2A-mNeonGreen ORF1 | addgene full sequence | sequence record 481985 | Addgene NGS Result
ATTTGTCCTACTCAGGAGAGCGTTCACCGACAAACAACAGATAAAACGAAAGGCCCAGTCTTCCGACTGA
GCCTTTCGTTTTATTTGATGCCTGGCAGTTCCCTACTCTCGCGTTAACGCTAGCATGGATGTTTTCCCAG
TCACGACGTTGTAAAACGACGGCCAGTCTTAAGCTCGGGCCCGGTCTCTTCGCGGCTCTGGGGAGGGCAG
AGGCAGTCTGCTGACATGCGGTGACGTGGAAGAGAATCCCGGCCCTATGACTATTGTTCAAGCTGCCCAA
TCCCGCTACTCCACCAAAGCCTTTGATGCTTCGCGCAAATTGCCTGAAGAGAAAGTCGCGGCAGTGAAAG
AGTTAATCCGCATGAGTGCGTCCAGTGTCAACTCGCAACCTTGGCATTTTATTGTCGCGAGCAGTGAAGA
GGGAAAAGCGCGCATCGCCAAAGCAACACAAGGTGGTTTTGCTGCTAATGAGCGCAAGATTTTGGATGCT
TCTCACGTTGTGGTGTTCTGCGCCAAAACGGCGATTGATGAAGCGTACCTACTCGACCTTTTGGAAAGCG
AAGACAAAGATGGCCGCTACGCCGATGTCGAAGCAAAAAATGGCATGCACGCTGGTCGTTCATTTTTCGT
CAACATGCACCGCTTTGACTTGAAAGACGCGCATCACTGGATGGAAAAGCAAGTTTACCTCAATGTGGGG
ACGCTGCTATTGGGTGCTTCTGCGATGGAGATCGACGCGGTGCCAATTGAAGGCTTCGATGCCAAGGTGC
TTGATGAGGAGTTTGGTCTGCGTGAGAAGGGCTTTACCAGCGTGGTGATTGTGCCGCTGGGTTACCATAG
CGAAGACGATTTTAATGCTAAGCTGCCAAAATCACGTTGGTCAGCAGAGACTGTTTTTACCGAAATCGGC
TCTGGGGCTACAAACTTCTCTCTGCTGAAACAAGCTGGCGACGTGGAGGAGAACCCTGGACCTGTGAGCA
AGGGCGAGGAGGATAACATGGCCTCTCTCCCAGCGACACATGAGTTACACATCTTTGGCTCCATCAACGG
TGTGGACTTTGACATGGTGGGTCAGGGCACCGGCAATCCAAATGATGGTTATGAGGAGTTAAACCTGAAG
TCCACCAAGGGTGACCTCCAGTTCTCCCCCTGGATTCTGGTCCCTCATATCGGGTATGGCTTCCATCAGT
ACCTGCCCTACCCTGACGGGATGTCGCCTTTCCAGGCCGCCATGGTAGATGGCTCCGGCTACCAAGTCCA
TCGCACAATGCAGTTTGAAGATGGTGCCTCCCTTACTGTTAACTACCGCTACACCTACGAGGGAAGCCAC
ATCAAAGGAGAGGCCCAGGTGAAGGGGACTGGTTTCCCTGCTGACGGTCCTGTGATGACCAACTCGCTGA
CCGCTGCGGACTGGTGCAGGTCGAAGAAGACTTACCCCAACGACAAAACCATCATCAGTACCTTTAAGTG
GAGTTACACCACTGGAAATGGCAAGCGCTACCGGAGCACTGCGCGGACCACCTACACCTTTGCCAAGCCA
ATGGCGGCTAACTATCTGAAGAACCAGCCGATGTACGTGTTCCGTAAGACGGAGCTCAAGCACTCCAAGA
CCGAGCTCAACTTCAAGGAGTGGCAAAAGGCCTTTACCGATGTGATGGGCATGGACGAGCTGTACAAGTA
AGCTAGAACTATAGTGAGTCGTATTACGTAGATCCAGACATGATAAGATACATTGATGAGTTTGGACAAA
CCACAACTAGAATGCAGTGAAAAAAATGCTTTATTTGTGAAATTTGTGATGCTATTGCTTTATTTGTAAC
CATTATAAGCTGCAATAAACAAGTTAACAACAACAATTGCATTCATTTTATGTTTCAGGTTCAGGGGGAG
GTGTGGGAGGTTTTTTAATTCCTCAAGAGACCTCTAGACCAGCCAGGACAGAAATGCCTCGACTTCGCTG
CTACCCAAGGTTGCCGGGTGACGCACACCGTGGAAACGGATGAAGGCACGAACCCAGTGGACATAAGCCT
GTTCGGTTCGTAAGCTGTAATGCAAGTAGCGTATGCGCTCACGCAACTGGTCCAGAACCTTGACCGAACG
CAGCGGTGGTAACGGCGCAGTGGCGGTTTTCATGGCTTGTTATGACTGTTTTTTTGGGGTACAGTCTATG
CCTCGGGCATCCAAGCAGCAAGCGCGTTACGCCGTGGGTCGATGTTTGATGTTATGGAGCAGCAACGATG
TTACGCAGCAGGGCAGTCGCCCTAAAACAAAGTTAAACATTATGAGGGAAGCGGTGATCGCCGAAGTATC
GACTCAACTATCAGAGGTAGTTGGCGTCATCGAGCGCCATCTCGAACCGACGTTGCTGGCCGTACATTTG
TACGGCTCCGCAGTGGATGGCGGCCTGAAGCCACACAGTGATATTGATTTGCTGGTTACGGTGACCGTAA
GGCTTGATGAAACAACGCGGCGAGCTTTGATCAACGACCTTTTGGAAACTTCGGCTTCCCCTGGAGAGAG
CGAGATTCTCCGCGCTGTAGAAGTCACCATTGTTGTGCACGACGACATCATTCCGTGGCGTTATCCAGCT
AAGCGCGAACTGCAATTTGGAGAATGGCAGCGCAATGACATTCTTGCAGGTATCTTCGAGCCAGCCACGA
TCGACATTGATCTGGCTATCTTGCTGACAAAAGCAAGAGAACATAGCGTTGCCTTGGTAGGTCCAGCGGC
GGAGGAACTCTTTGATCCGGTTCCTGAACAGGATCTATTTGAGGCGCTAAATGAAACCTTAACGCTATGG
AACTCGCCGCCCGACTGGGCTGGCGATGAGCGAAATGTAGTGCTTACGTTGTCCCGCATTTGGTACAGCG
CAGTAACCGGCAAAATCGCGCCGAAGGATGTCGCTGCCGACTGGGCAATGGAGCGCCTGCCGGCCCAGTA
TCAGCCCGTCATACTTGAAGCTAGACAGGCTTATCTTGGACAAGAAGAAGATCGCTTGGCCTCGCGCGCA
GATCAGTTGGAAGAATTTGTCCACTACGTGAAAGGCGAGATCACCAAGGTAGTCGGCAAATAACCCTCGA
GCCACCCATGACCAAAATCCCTTAACGTGAGTTACGCGTCGTTCCACTGAGCGTCAGACCCCGTAGAAAA
GATCAAAGGATCTTCTTGAGATCCTTTTTTTCTGCGCGTAATCTGCTGCTTGCAAACAAAAAAACCACCG
CTACCAGCGGTGGTTTGTTTGCCGGATCAAGAGCTACCAACTCTTTTTCCGAAGGTAACTGGCTTCAGCA
GAGCGCAGATACCAAATACTGTTCTTCTAGTGTAGCCGTAGTTAGGCCACCACTTCAAGAACTCTGTAGC
ACCGCCTACATACCTCGCTCTGCTAATCCTGTTACCAGTGGCTGCTGCCAGTGGCGATAAGTCGTGTCTT
ACCGGGTTGGACTCAAGACGATAGTTACCGGATAAGGCGCAGCGGTCGGGCTGAACGGGGGGTTCGTGCA
CACAGCCCAGCTTGGAGCGAACGACCTACACCGAACTGAGATACCTACAGCGTGAGCTATGAGAAAGCGC
CACGCTTCCCGAAGGGAGAAAGGCGGACAGGTATCCGGTAAGCGGCAGGGTCGGAACAGGAGAGCGCACG
AGGGAGCTTCCAGGGGGAAACGCCTGGTATCTTTATAGTCCTGTCGGGTTTCGCCACCTCTGACTTGAGC
GTCGATTTTTGTGATGCTCGTCAGGGGGGCGGAGCCTATGGAAAAACGCCAGCAACGCGGCCTTTTTACG
GTTCCTGGCCTTTTGCTGGCCTTTTGCTCACATGTTCTTTCCTGCGTTATCCCCTGATTCTGTGGATAAC
CGTATTACCGCCTTTGAGTGAGCTGATACCGCTCGCCGCAGCCGAACGACCGAGCGCAGCGAGTCAGTGA
GCGAGGAAGCGGAAGAGCGCCCAATACGCAAACCGCCTCTCCCCGCGCGTTGGCCGATTCATTAATGCAG
CTGGCACGACAGGTTTCCCGACTGGAAAGTGGGCAGTGAGCGCAACGCAATTAATACGCGTACCGCTAGC
CAGGAAGAGTTTGTAGAAACGCAAAAAGGCCATCCGTCAGGATGGCCTTCTGCTTAGTTTGATGCCTGGC
AGTTTATGGCGGGCGTCCTGCCCGCCACCCTCCGGGCCGTTGCTTCACAACGTTCAAATCCGCTCCCGGC
GG
